>Addgene plasmid #11171 | 1056 pSG5L HA PTEN 380-385E | addgene partial sequence | sequence record 18094 | T7 5'-TAATACGACTCACTATAGGG-3'
CCTACCCCTACGACGTGCCCGACTACGCCTCCCTCGGATCCATGACAGCCATCATCAAAGAGATCGTTAG
CAGAAACAAAAGGAGATATCAAGAGGATGGATTCGACTTAGACTTGACCTATATTTATCCAAACATTATT
GCTATGGGATTTCCTGCAGAAAGACTTGAAGGCGTATACAGGAACAATATTGATGATGTAGTAAGGTTTT
TGGATTCAAAGCATAAAAACCATTACAAGATATACAATCTTTGTGCTGAAAGACATTATGACACCGCCAA
ATTTAATTGCAGAGTTGCACAATATCCTTTTGAAGACCATAACCCACCACAGCTAGAACTTATCAAACCC
TTTTGTGAAGATCTTGACCAATGGCTAAGTGAAGATGACAATCATGTTGCAGCAATTCACTGTAAAGCTG
GAAAGGGACGAACTGGTGTAATGATATGTGCATATTTATTACATCGGGGCAAATTTTTAAAGGCACAAGA
GGCCCTAGATTTCTATGGGGAAGTAAGGACCAGAGACAAAAAGGGAGTAACTATTCCCAGTCAGAGGCGC
TATGTGTATTATTATAGCTACCTGTTAAAGAATCATCTGGATTATAGACCAGTGGCACTGTTGTTTCACA
AGATGATGTTTGAAACTATTCCAATGTTCAGTGGCGGAACTTGCAATCCTCAGTTTGTGGTCTGCCAGCT
AAAGGTGAAGATATATTCCTCCAATTCAGGACCCACACGACGGGAAGACAAGTTCATGTACTTTGAGTTC
CCTC
