[The description below was written by a language model from this plasmid's Addgene catalogue record.]
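Description:
1056 pSG5L HA PTEN 380-385E is a mammalian expression plasmid built on the pSG5L-HA backbone (about 4.1 kb without insert). It carries a roughly 1.2 kb human PTEN coding sequence cloned between BamHI and EcoRI sites, both of which are retained. The backbone supplies an HA epitope tag that is fused to the N terminus of PTEN, so the expressed protein can be detected or immunoprecipitated with anti-HA antibodies. The plasmid is maintained in E. coli as a high-copy construct under ampicillin selection. The record does not list the promoter, polyadenylation signal or origin of replication. A T7 primer is given for sequencing from the 5′ side, which implies a T7 promoter site upstream of the insert. No mammalian selection marker is recorded, so the plasmid appears suited mainly to transient transfection.

The defining feature is the "E4" mutation set: S380E, T382E, T383E and S385E. These four serine and threonine residues lie in a cluster in the C-terminal tail of PTEN, the lipid and protein phosphatase tumour suppressor that opposes PI3K signalling. Replacing phosphorylatable residues with glutamate is a standard way to mimic constitutive phosphorylation through the added negative charge. The construct is therefore most plausibly used to test how tail phosphorylation affects PTEN behaviour, such as its stability, activity or localisation, typically in comparison with wild-type or non-phosphorylatable versions. The record itself does not state a specific experimental purpose.
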