Addgene plasmid #11171: 1056 pSG5L HA PTEN 380-385E
Depositing lab: William Sellers. Depositing organization: Dana-Farber Cancer Institute.
Backbone
  Vector backbone: pSG5L-HA
  Backbone size w/o insert (bp): 4100
  Vector type: Mammalian Expression
Growth in bacteria
  Bacterial resistance: Ampicillin, 100 μg/mL
  Growth temperature: 37°C
  Growth strain: DH5alpha
  Copy number: High Copy
Gene/Insert
  Gene/Insert name: PTEN
  Species: H. sapiens (human)
  Insert size (bp): 1200
  Mutation: E4: S380E, T382E, T383E, S385E
  Entrez Gene: PTEN (a.k.a. 10q23del, BZS, CWS1, DEC, GLM2, MHAM, MMAC1, PTEN1, PTENbeta, TEP1)
  Tag / fusion protein: HA (N terminal on backbone)
  Cloning method: Restriction Enzyme; 5′ cloning site BamHI (not destroyed); 3′ cloning site EcoRI (not destroyed)
  Sequencing primers: 5′ T7
Terms and licenses: Academic/Nonprofit Terms; Industry Terms: Not Available to Industry
How to cite: 1056 pSG5L HA PTEN 380-385E was a gift from William Sellers (Addgene plasmid # 11171 ; http://n2t.net/addgene:11171 ; RRID:Addgene_11171)
